Addgene plasmid #219058: SFFV-TWIST2-Brd 83
Purpose: Transcription factor TWIST2 with a specific barcode assigned.
Depositing lab: Filipe Pereira. Depositing organization: Center for Neuroscience and Cell Biology, University of Coimbra. Publication: A combinatorial transcription factor screening platform for immune cell reprogramming. Kurochkin I, Altman AR, Caiado I, Pertiga-Cabral D, Halitzki E, Minaeva M, Zimmermannova O, Henriques-Oliveira L, Klein D, Nair M, Oliveira D, Cajal LR, Knittel R, Feick C, Ringner M, Martin M, Cirovic B, Pires CF, Rosa FF, Sitnicka E, Theis FJ, Pereira CF. Cell Syst. 2026 Jan 21;17(1):101457. doi: 10.1016/j.cels.2025.101457. Epub 2026 Jan 14. PubMed 41539305.
Backbone
  Vector backbone: SFFV-MCS
  Backbone size w/o insert (bp): 6638
  Vector type: Lentiviral
Growth in bacteria
  Bacterial resistance: Ampicillin, 100 μg/mL
  Growth temperature: 37°C
  Growth strain: NEB Stable
  Copy number: High Copy
Gene/Insert
  Gene/Insert name: TWIST2
  Species: H. sapiens (human)
  Insert size (bp): 483
  Entrez Gene: TWIST2 (a.k.a. AMS, BBRSAY, DERMO1, FFDD3, SETLSS, bHLHa39)
  Promoter: The spleen focus-forming virus (SFFV) promoter
  Cloning method: Restriction Enzyme; 5′ cloning site Bsp119I (not destroyed); 3′ cloning site BstHI (not destroyed)
Terms and licenses: Academic/Nonprofit Terms; Industry Terms: Not Available to Industry
Depositor comments: Barcode sequence cloned into XbaI restriction site. Design of plasmid is as follows: SFFV-[TF sequence]-WPRE-[Barcode sequence].
How to cite: SFFV-TWIST2-Brd 83 was a gift from Filipe Pereira (Addgene plasmid # 219058 ; http://n2t.net/addgene:219058 ; RRID:Addgene_219058)
