[The description below was written by a language model from this plasmid's Addgene catalogue record and pLannotate feature annotations shown in this document.]
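Description:
SFFV-TWIST2-Brd 83 is a lentiviral transfer plasmid built on the SFFV-MCS backbone that expresses human TWIST2, a basic helix-loop-helix transcription factor, alongside a construct-specific DNA barcode. In bacteria it is maintained through a high-copy ColE1/pUC-type origin and selected with ampicillin via the β-lactamase gene. The backbone also carries an f1 origin and pBluescript-derived remnants (lacZα and lacI fragments, lac promoter/operator, T7 and T3 promoters) that play no part in the lentiviral function. No mammalian selection marker or fluorescent reporter is annotated.

The viral portion has a third-generation, self-inactivating layout. An RSV promoter fused to a truncated HIV-1 5' LTR drives genomic RNA production in packaging cells, followed by the Ψ packaging signal with a partial gag sequence, the Rev response element for Rev-dependent nuclear export, and the cPPT/CTS element, which aids transduction. The internal spleen focus-forming virus promoter, a strong promoter often used in haematopoietic cells, drives the TWIST2 coding sequence, which was cloned between flanking polylinker sites. Downstream, a WPRE enhances transcript stability and expression. According to the depositor, the barcode was inserted at an XbaI site after the WPRE, giving the order SFFV–TF–WPRE–barcode; the barcode itself is not annotated in the feature table. This placement would put it before the ΔU3 3' LTR. An SV40 polyadenylation signal and SV40 origin lie beyond the LTR.

The plasmid belongs to a barcoded transcription factor collection made for combinatorial screening in immune cell reprogramming, where the barcode presumably serves to identify which factors were delivered to a given cell.
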