Features (pLannotate 1.2.2; 29 found; start..end, strand, type, name):
     94..112     -  promoter       T7 promoter: promoter for bacteriophage T7 RNA polymerase
    120..275     +  CDS            lacZα (fragment): LacZα fragment of β-galactosidase; lacZ fragment
    280..708     +  rep_origin     f1 ori (sequence partly withheld): f1 bacteriophage origin of replication; arrow indicates direction of (+) strand synthesis
    761..865     +  promoter       AmpR promoter: bla
    866..1726    +  CDS            AmpR: β-lactamase; bla; confers resistance to ampicillin, carbenicillin, and related antibiotics
   1897..2485    +  rep_origin     ori: high-copy-number ColE1/pMB1/pBR322/pUC origin of replication
   2668..2760    +  CDS            lacI (fragment): lac repressor; lacI; The lac repressor binds to the lac operator to inhibit transcription in E. coli. This inhibition can be relieved by adding lactose or isopropyl-β-D-thiogalactopyranoside (IPTG).
   2773..2794    +  protein_bind   CAP binding site: CAP binding activates transcription in the presence of cAMP. E. coli catabolite activator protein
   2809..2839    +  promoter       lac promoter: promoter for the E. coli lac operon
   2847..2863    +  protein_bind   lac operator: The lac repressor binds to the lac operator to inhibit transcription in E. coli. This inhibition can be relieved by adding lactose or isopropyl-β-D-thiogalactopyranoside (IPTG). lac repressor encoded by lacI
   2908..2926    +  promoter       T3 promoter: promoter for bacteriophage T3 RNA polymerase
   2954..3180    +  promoter       RSV promoter: Rous sarcoma virus enhancer/promoter
   3181..3361    +  LTR            5' LTR (truncated): truncated 5' long terminal repeat (LTR) from HIV-1
   3408..3533    +  misc_feature   HIV-1 Ψ: packaging signal of human immunodeficiency virus type 1
   3517..3880    +  CDS            HIV-1 gag (fragment): gag protein from human immunodeficiency virus 1; gag
   4026..4259    +  misc_feature   RRE: The Rev response element (RRE) of HIV-1 allows for Rev-dependent mRNA export from the nucleus to the cytoplasm.
   4636..4736    +  CDS            Rev (fragment): human immunodeficiency virus 1 (HIV-1) Rev protein; rev; enhances nuclear export of unspliced and incompletely spliced viral mRNAs
   4755..4872    +  misc_feature   cPPT/CTS: central polypurine tract and central termination sequence of HIV-1
   4906..5307    +  promoter       SFFV promoter: spleen focus-forming virus long terminal repeat (LTR) promoter
   5317..5340    +  misc_feature   MCS (fragment): pBluescript multiple cloning site
   5365..5844    +  CDS            TWIST2: TWST2_HUMAN - Also known as BHLHA39, DERMO1. Experimental evidence at protein level: Swiss-Prot protein existence level 1. Binds to the E-box consensus sequence 5'-CANNTG-3' as a heterodimer and inhibits transcriptional activation by MYOD1, MYOG, MEF2A and MEF2C. Also represses expression of proinflammatory cytokines such as TNFA and IL1B. Involved in postnatal glycogen storage and energy metabolism (By similarity). Inhibits the premature or ectopic differentiation of preosteoblast cells during osteogenesis, possibly by changing the internal signal transduction response of osteoblasts to exter
   5855..5880    +  misc_feature   MCS (fragment): pBluescript multiple cloning site
   5880..5939    +  CDS            S (fragment): HBSAG_WHV6 - Experimental evidence at transcript level: Swiss-Prot protein existence level 2. The middle envelope protein plays an important role in the budding of the virion. It is involved in the induction of budding in a nucleocapsid independent way. In this process the majority of envelope proteins bud to form subviral lipoprotein particles of 22 nm of diameter that do not contain a nucleocapsid (By similarity). From Woodchuck hepatitis B virus (isolate w64/pWS23) (WHV).
   6071..6474    +  misc_feature   WPRE: woodchuck hepatitis virus posttranscriptional regulatory element
   6532..6591    +  CDS            nef (fragment): NEF_HV1Z2 - Experimental evidence at protein level: Swiss-Prot protein existence level 1. Extracellular Nef protein targets CD4(+) T-lymphocytes for apoptosis by interacting with CXCR4 surface receptors. From Human immunodeficiency virus type 1 group M subtype D (isolate Z2/CDC-Z34) (HIV-1).
   6593..6826    +  LTR            3' LTR (ΔU3): self-inactivating 3' long terminal repeat (LTR) from HIV-1
   6898..7019    +  polyA_signal   SV40 poly(A) signal: SV40 polyadenylation signal
   7038..7059    +  rep_origin     SV40 ori (fragment): SV40 origin of replication
   7059..73      +  rep_origin     SV40 ori (across the origin): SV40 origin of replication
>Addgene plasmid #219058 | SFFV-TWIST2-Brd 83 | addgene full sequence | sequence record 448888 | Addgene NGS Result
ATTTATGCAGAGGCCGAGGCCGCCTCGGCCTCTGAGCTATTCCAGAAGTAGTGAGGAGGCTTTTTTGGAG
GCCTAGGGACGTACCCAATTCGCCCTATAGTGAGTCGTATTACGCGCGCTCACTGGCCGTCGTTTTACAA
CGTCGTGACTGGGAAAACCCTGGCGTTACCCAACTTAATCGCCTTGCAGCACATCCCCCTTTCGCCAGCT
GGCGTAATAGCGAAGAGGCCCGCACCGATCGCCCTTCCCAACAGTTGCGCAGCCTGAATGGCGAATGGG
[124 nt withheld, positions 280-403]
C
[91 nt withheld, positions 405-495]
A
[49 nt withheld, positions 497-545]
CCTTTGACGTTGGAGTCCACGTTCTTT
[37 nt withheld, positions 573-609]
ACCCTATCTCGGTCTATTCTTTTGATTTATAAGGGATTTTGCCGATTTCGGCCTATTGGTTAAAAAATGA
GCTGATTTAACAAAAATTTAACGCGAATTTTAACAAAATATTAACGCTTACAATTTAGGTGGCACTTTTC
GGGGAAATGTGCGCGGAACCCCTATTTGTTTATTTTTCTAAATACATTCAAATATGTATCCGCTCATGAG
ACAATAACCCTGATAAATGCTTCAATAATATTGAAAAAGGAAGAGTATGAGTATTCAACATTTCCGTGTC
GCCCTTATTCCCTTTTTTGCGGCATTTTGCCTTCCTGTTTTTGCTCACCCAGAAACGCTGGTGAAAGTAA
AAGATGCTGAAGATCAGTTGGGTGCACGAGTGGGTTACATCGAACTGGATCTCAACAGCGGTAAGATCCT
TGAGAGTTTTCGCCCCGAAGAACGTTTTCCAATGATGAGCACTTTTAAAGTTCTGCTATGTGGCGCGGTA
TTATCCCGTATTGACGCCGGGCAAGAGCAACTCGGTCGCCGCATACACTATTCTCAGAATGACTTGGTTG
AGTACTCACCAGTCACAGAAAAGCATCTTACGGATGGCATGACAGTAAGAGAATTATGCAGTGCTGCCAT
AACCATGAGTGATAACACTGCGGCCAACTTACTTCTGACAACGATCGGAGGACCGAAGGAGCTAACCGCT
TTTTTGCACAACATGGGGGATCATGTAACTCGCCTTGATCGTTGGGAACCGGAGCTGAATGAAGCCATAC
CAAACGACGAGCGTGACACCACGATGCCTGTAGCAATGGCAACAACGTTGCGCAAACTATTAACTGGCGA
ACTACTTACTCTAGCTTCCCGGCAACAATTAATAGACTGGATGGAGGCGGATAAAGTTGCAGGACCACTT
CTGCGCTCGGCCCTTCCGGCTGGCTGGTTTATTGCTGATAAATCTGGAGCCGGTGAGCGTGGGTCTCGCG
GTATCATTGCAGCACTGGGGCCAGATGGTAAGCCCTCCCGTATCGTAGTTATCTACACGACGGGGAGTCA
GGCAACTATGGATGAACGAAATAGACAGATCGCTGAGATAGGTGCCTCACTGATTAAGCATTGGTAACTG
TCAGACCAAGTTTACTCATATATACTTTAGATTGATTTAAAACTTCATTTTTAATTTAAAAGGATCTAGG
TGAAGATCCTTTTTGATAATCTCATGACCAAAATCCCTTAACGTGAGTTTTCGTTCCACTGAGCGTCAGA
CCCCGTAGAAAAGATCAAAGGATCTTCTTGAGATCCTTTTTTTCTGCGCGTAATCTGCTGCTTGCAAACA
AAAAAACCACCGCTACCAGCGGTGGTTTGTTTGCCGGATCAAGAGCTACCAACTCTTTTTCCGAAGGTAA
CTGGCTTCAGCAGAGCGCAGATACCAAATACTGTTCTTCTAGTGTAGCCGTAGTTAGGCCACCACTTCAA
GAACTCTGTAGCACCGCCTACATACCTCGCTCTGCTAATCCTGTTACCAGTGGCTGCTGCCAGTGGCGAT
AAGTCGTGTCTTACCGGGTTGGACTCAAGACGATAGTTACCGGATAAGGCGCAGCGGTCGGGCTGAACGG
GGGGTTCGTGCACACAGCCCAGCTTGGAGCGAACGACCTACACCGAACTGAGATACCTACAGCGTGAGCT
ATGAGAAAGCGCCACGCTTCCCGAAGGGAGAAAGGCGGACAGGTATCCGGTAAGCGGCAGGGTCGGAACA
GGAGAGCGCACGAGGGAGCTTCCAGGGGGAAACGCCTGGTATCTTTATAGTCCTGTCGGGTTTCGCCACC
TCTGACTTGAGCGTCGATTTTTGTGATGCTCGTCAGGGGGGCGGAGCCTATGGAAAAACGCCAGCAACGC
GGCCTTTTTACGGTTCCTGGCCTTTTGCTGGCCTTTTGCTCACATGTTCTTTCCTGCGTTATCCCCTGAT
TCTGTGGATAACCGTATTACCGCCTTTGAGTGAGCTGATACCGCTCGCCGCAGCCGAACGACCGAGCGCA
GCGAGTCAGTGAGCGAGGAAGCGGAAGAGCGCCCAATACGCAAACCGCCTCTCCCCGCGCGTTGGCCGAT
TCATTAATGCAGCTGGCACGACAGGTTTCCCGACTGGAAAGCGGGCAGTGAGCGCAACGCAATTAATGTG
AGTTAGCTCACTCATTAGGCACCCCAGGCTTTACACTTTATGCTTCCGGCTCGTATGTTGTGTGGAATTG
TGAGCGGATAACAATTTCACACAGGAAACAGCTATGACCATGATTACGCCAAGCGCGCAATTAACCCTCA
CTAAAGGGAACAAAAGCTGGAGCTGCAAGCTTAATGTAGTCTTATGCAATACTCTTGTAGTCTTGCAACA
TGGTAACGATGAGTTAGCAACATGCCTTACAAGGAGAGAAAAAGCACCGTGCATGCCGATTGGTGGAAGT
AAGGTGGTACGATCGTGCCTTATTAGGAAGGCAACAGACGGGTCTGACATGGATTGGACGAACCACTGAA
TTGCCGCATTGCAGAGATATTGTATTTAAGTGCCTAGCTCGATACATAAACGGGTCTCTCTGGTTAGACC
AGATCTGAGCCTGGGAGCTCTCTGGCTAACTAGGGAACCCACTGCTTAAGCCTCAATAAAGCTTGCCTTG
AGTGCTTCAAGTAGTGTGTGCCCGTCTGTTGTGTGACTCTGGTAACTAGAGATCCCTCAGACCCTTTTAG
TCAGTGTGGAAAATCTCTAGCAGTGGCGCCCGAACAGGGACTTGAAAGCGAAAGGGAAACCAGAGGAGCT
CTCTCGACGCAGGACTCGGCTTGCTGAAGCGCGCACGGCAAGAGGCGAGGGGCGGCGACTGGTGAGTACG
CCAAAAATTTTGACTAGCGGAGGCTAGAAGGAGAGAGATGGGTGCGAGAGCGTCAGTATTAAGCGGGGGA
GAATTAGATCGCGATGGGAAAAAATTCGGTTAAGGCCAGGGGGAAAGAAAAAATATAAATTAAAACATAT
AGTATGGGCAAGCAGGGAGCTAGAACGATTCGCAGTTAATCCTGGCCTGTTAGAAACATCAGAAGGCTGT
AGACAAATACTGGGACAGCTACAACCATCCCTTCAGACAGGATCAGAAGAACTTAGATCATTATATAATA
CAGTAGCAACCCTCTATTGTGTGCATCAAAGGATAGAGATAAAAGACACCAAGGAAGCTTTAGACAAGAT
AGAGGAAGAGCAAAACAAAAGTAAGACCACCGCACAGCAAGCGGCCGCTGATCTTCAGACCTGGAGGAGG
AGATATGAGGGACAATTGGAGAAGTGAATTATATAAATATAAAGTAGTAAAAATTGAACCATTAGGAGTA
GCACCCACCAAGGCAAAGAGAAGAGTGGTGCAGAGAGAAAAAAGAGCAGTGGGAATAGGAGCTTTGTTCC
TTGGGTTCTTGGGAGCAGCAGGAAGCACTATGGGCGCAGCGTCAATGACGCTGACGGTACAGGCCAGACA
ATTATTGTCTGGTATAGTGCAGCAGCAGAACAATTTGCTGAGGGCTATTGAGGCGCAACAGCATCTGTTG
CAACTCACAGTCTGGGGCATCAAGCAGCTCCAGGCAAGAATCCTGGCTGTGGAAAGATACCTAAAGGATC
AACAGCTCCTGGGGATTTGGGGTTGCTCTGGAAAACTCATTTGCACCACTGCTGTGCCTTGGAATGCTAG
TTGGAGTAATAAATCTCTGGAACAGATTTGGAATCACACGACCTGGATGGAGTGGGACAGAGAAATTAAC
AATTACACAAGCTTAATACACTCCTTAATTGAAGAATCGCAAAACCAGCAAGAAAAGAATGAACAAGAAT
TATTGGAATTAGATAAATGGGCAAGTTTGTGGAATTGGTTTAACATAACAAATTGGCTGTGGTATATAAA
ATTATTCATAATGATAGTAGGAGGCTTGGTAGGTTTAAGAATAGTTTTTGCTGTACTTTCTATAGTGAAT
AGAGTTAGGCAGGGATATTCACCATTATCGTTTCAGACCCACCTCCCAACCCCGAGGGGACCCGACAGGC
CCGAAGGAATAGAAGAAGAAGGTGGAGAGAGAGACAGAGACAGATCCATTCGATTAGTGAACGGATCTCG
ACGGTATCGGTTAACTTTTAAAAGAAAAGGGGGGATTGGGGGGTACAGTGCAGGGGAAAGAATAGTAGAC
ATAATAGCAACAGACATACAAACTAAAGAATTACAAAAACAAATTACAAAAATTCAAAATTTTATCGATC
ACGAGACTAGCCTCGAGCTGGCTGCAGTAACGCCATTTTGCAAGGCATGGAAAAATACCAAACCAAGAAT
AGAGAAGTTCAGATCAAGGGCGGGTACATGAAAATAGCTAACGTTGGGCCAAACAGGATATCTGCGGTGA
GCAGTTTCGGCCCCGGCCCGGGGCCAAGAACAGATGGTCACCGCAGTTTCGGCCCCGGCCCGAGGCCAAG
AACAGATGGTCCCCAGATATGGCCCAACCCTCAGCAGTTTCTTAAGACCCATCAGATGTTTCCAGGCTCC
CCCAAGGACCTGAAATGACCCTGCGCCTTATTTGAATTAACCAATCAGCCTGCTTCTCGCTTCTGTTCGC
GCGCTTCTGCTTCCCGAGCTCTATAAAAGAGCTCACAACCCCTCACTCGGCGCGCCAGTCCTCCGACAGA
CTGAGTCGGCCGGTCGAATCAAGCTTATCGATACCGTCGACGGATCCGCTAGCCCGCGGTTCGAAATGGA
GGAGGGCTCCAGCTCGCCCGTGTCCCCCGTGGACAGCCTGGGCACCAGCGAGGAGGAGCTCGAGAGGCAG
CCCAAGCGCTTCGGCCGGAAGCGGCGCTACAGCAAGAAGTCGAGCGAAGATGGCAGCCCGACCCCGGGCA
AGCGCGGCAAGAAGGGCAGCCCCAGCGCGCAGTCCTTCGAGGAGCTGCAGAGCCAGCGCATCCTGGCCAA
CGTGCGCGAGCGCCAGCGCACCCAGTCGCTCAACGAGGCCTTCGCGGCGCTGCGCAAGATCATCCCCACG
CTGCCCTCTGACAAGCTGAGCAAGATCCAGACGCTCAAGCTGGCCGCCAGGTACATAGACTTCCTCTACC
AGGTCCTGCAGAGCGACGAGATGGACAATAAGATGACCAGCTGCAGCTACGTGGCCCACGAGCGCCTCAG
CTACGCCTTCTCCGTGTGGCGCATGGAGGGCGCGTGGTCCATGTCCGCCTCCCACTAGACCGGTCGGATC
CCCCGGGCTGCAGGAATTCGAGCATCTTACCGCCATTTATTCCCATATTTGTTCTGTTTTTCTTGATTTG
GGTATACATTTAAATGTTAATAAAACAAAATGGTGGGGCAATCATTTACATTTTTAGGGATATGTAATTA
CTAGTTCAGGTGTATTGCCACAAGACAAACATGTTAAGAAACTTTCCCGTTATTTACGCTCTGTTCCTGT
TAATCAACCTCTGGATTACAAAATTTGTGAAAGATTGACTGATATTCTTAACTATGTTGCTCCTTTTACG
CTGTGTGGATATGCTGCTTTAATGCCTCTGTATCATGCTATTGCTTCCCGTACGGCTTTCGTTTTCTCCT
CCTTGTATAAATCCTGGTTGCTGTCTCTTTATGAGGAGTTGTGGCCCGTTGTCCGTCAACGTGGCGTGGT
GTGCTCTGTGTTTGCTGACGCAACCCCCACTGGCTGGGGCATTGCCACCACCTGTCAACTCCTTTCTGGG
ACTTTCGCTTTCCCCCTCCCGATCGCCACGGCAGAACTCATCGCCGCCTGCCTTGCCCGCTGCTGGACAG
GGGCTAGGTTGCTGGGCACTGATAATTCCGTGGTGTTGTCGGGGAAGCTGACGTCCTTTGCAATTCGATA
TCAAGCTGTACCTTCTAGATGTACAGTTCCGTGAGCGCTTCTAGACCAATGACTTACAAGGCAGCTGTAG
ATCTTAGCCACTTTTTAAAAGAAAAGGGGGGACTGGAAGGGCTAATTCACTCCCAACGAAGACAAGATCT
GCTTTTTGCTTGTACTGGGTCTCTCTGGTTAGACCAGATCTGAGCCTGGGAGCTCTCTGGCTAACTAGGG
AACCCACTGCTTAAGCCTCAATAAAGCTTGCCTTGAGTGCTTCAAGTAGTGTGTGCCCGTCTGTTGTGTG
ACTCTGGTAACTAGAGATCCCTCAGACCCTTTTAGTCAGTGTGGAAAATCTCTAGCAGTAGTAGTTCATG
TCATCTTATTATTCAGTATTTATAACTTGCAAAGAAATGAATATCAGAGAGTGAGAGGAACTTGTTTATT
GCAGCTTATAATGGTTACAAATAAAGCAATAGCATCACAAATTTCACAAATAAAGCATTTTTTTCACTGC
ATTCTAGTTGTGGTTTGTCCAAACTCATCAATGTATCTTATCATGTCTGGCTCTAGCTATCCCGCCCCTA
ACTCCGCCCATCCCGCCCCTAACTCCGCCCAGTTCCGCCCATTCTCCGCCCCATGGCTGACTAATTTTTT
TT
