>Addgene plasmid #219058 | SFFV-TWIST2-Brd 83 | depositor partial sequence | sequence record 427654 | TF ORF
ATGGAGGAGGGCTCCAGCTCGCCCGTGTCCCCCGTGGACAGCCTGGGCACCAGCGAGGAGGAGCTCGAGA
GGCAGCCCAAGCGCTTCGGCCGGAAGCGGCGCTACAGCAAGAAGTCGAGCGAAGATGGCAGCCCGACCCC
GGGCAAGCGCGGCAAGAAGGGCAGCCCCAGCGCGCAGTCCTTCGAGGAGCTGCAGAGCCAGCGCATCCTG
GCCAACGTGCGCGAGCGCCAGCGCACCCAGTCGCTCAACGAGGCCTTCGCGGCGCTGCGCAAGATCATCC
CCACGCTGCCCTCTGACAAGCTGAGCAAGATCCAGACGCTCAAGCTGGCCGCCAGGTACATAGACTTCCT
CTACCAGGTCCTGCAGAGCGACGAGATGGACAATAAGATGACCAGCTGCAGCTACGTGGCCCACGAGCGC
CTCAGCTACGCCTTCTCCGTGTGGCGCATGGAGGGCGCGTGGTCCATGTCCGCCTCCCACTAG
