>Addgene plasmid #219058 | SFFV-TWIST2-Brd 83 | depositor partial sequence | sequence record 427655 | Barcode sequence
TGTACAGTTCCGTGAGCGCT
